>Addgene plasmid #11603 | pIRES proHB-EGF CS | addgene partial sequence | sequence record 18352 | 11603 with CMV-F
GCAGAGCTCTCTGGCTACTAGAGAACCCACTGCTTACTGGCTTATCGAAATTAATACGACTCACTATAGG
GAGACCCAAGCTTGGTACCGAGCTCGGATCCATGAAGCTGCTGCCGTCGGTGGTGCTGAAGCTCTTTCTG
GCTGCAGTTCTCTCGGCACTGGTGACTGGCGAGAGCCTGGAGCGGCTTCGGAGAGGGCTAGCTGCTGGAA
CCAGCAACCCGGACCCTCCCACTGTATCCACGGACCAGCTGCTACCCCTAGGAGGCGGCCGGGACCGGAA
AGTCCGTGACTTGCAAGAGGCAGATCTGGACCTTTTGAGAGTCACTTTATCCTCCAAGCCACAAGCACTG
GCCACACCAAACAAGGAGGAGCACGGGAAAAGAAAGAAGAAAGGCAAGGGGCTAGGGAAGAAGAGGGACC
CATGTCTTCGGAAATACAAGGACTTCTGCATCCATGGAGAATGCAAATATGTGAAGGAGCTCCGGGCTCC
CTCCTGCATCTGCCACCCGGGTTACCATGGAGAGAGGTGTCATGGGCTGAGCCTCCCAGTGGAAGGGCCC
TTCGAACAAAAACTCATCTCAGAAGAGGATCTGAATATGCATATGGTGATGGTGATGATGACCGGTATGC
ATCTAGGGCGGCCGCACTAGAGG
