[The description below was written by a language model from this plasmid's Addgene catalogue record.]
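Description:
pIRES proHB-EGF CS is a mammalian expression plasmid built on the commercial pIRESHyg2 backbone (about 5.8 kb without insert). It is maintained in E. coli as a high-copy plasmid under ampicillin selection, and it carries a hygromycin marker for selecting transfected mammalian cells. As the backbone name indicates, vectors of this type are bicistronic. The gene of interest and the hygromycin resistance gene are transcribed as a single mRNA, with an internal ribosome entry site (IRES) driving translation of the downstream marker. Because drug resistance depends on the same transcript as the insert, most hygromycin-resistant cells also express the cloned gene, which makes the design convenient for deriving stable cell populations. The record does not name the promoter or provide a feature map, so the regulatory elements cannot be confirmed from the information given. A T7 primer is listed for sequencing into the 5′ end of the insert.

The insert is a 453 bp fragment of human HBEGF (heparin-binding EGF-like growth factor, also known as the diphtheria toxin receptor), cloned between BamHI and NsiI sites that are both retained. The coding sequence is truncated so that the protein ends at Glu151. Native proHB-EGF is made as a membrane-anchored precursor that must be cleaved to release the soluble growth factor. This truncation is described in the record as yielding a constitutively secreted form (sHB-EGF), presumably because the membrane-anchoring C-terminal portion is absent. No epitope tags or reporters are listed. The associated publication concerns HB-EGF in androgen-independent prostate tumor growth and its antagonism of androgen receptor function. This suggests the construct was used to generate cells that continuously secrete soluble HB-EGF.
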