Addgene plasmid #11603: pIRES proHB-EGF CS
Depositing lab: Rosalyn Adam. Depositing organization: Boston Children's Hospital. Publication: Heparin-binding epidermal growth factor-like growth factor stimulates androgen-independent prostate tumor growth and antagonizes androgen receptor function. Adam RM, Kim J, Lin J, Orsola A, Zhuang L, Rice DC, Freeman MR. Endocrinology. 2002 Dec . 143(12):4599-608. 10.1210/en.2002-220561 PubMed 12446587.
Backbone
  Vector backbone: pIRESHyg2
  Backbone manufacturer: Clontech
  Backbone size w/o insert (bp): 5800
  Vector type: Mammalian Expression
  Selectable markers: Hygromycin
Growth in bacteria
  Bacterial resistance: Ampicillin, 100 μg/mL
  Growth temperature: 37°C
  Growth strain: DH5alpha
  Copy number: High Copy
Gene/Insert
  Gene/Insert name: HB-EGF (alt names: proHB-EGF; sHB-EGF)
  Species: H. sapiens (human)
  Insert size (bp): 453
  Mutation: Constitutively secreted HB-EGF: C-terminal amino acid is Glu151.
  Entrez Gene: HBEGF (a.k.a. DTR, DTS, DTSF, HEGFL)
  Cloning method: Restriction Enzyme; 5′ cloning site BamHI (not destroyed); 3′ cloning site NsiI (not destroyed)
  Sequencing primers: 5′ T7
Terms and licenses: Academic/Nonprofit Terms; Industry Terms: Not Available to Industry
How to cite: pIRES proHB-EGF CS was a gift from Rosalyn Adam (Addgene plasmid # 11603 ; http://n2t.net/addgene:11603 ; RRID:Addgene_11603)
